>Addgene plasmid #23141 | Tpa1(273-644) | addgene partial sequence | sequence record 29109 | 23141 with T7-term
GCAGCCGGATCTCAGTGGTGGTGGTGGTGGTGCTCGAGCGCTTCATCTTCCTGACCATCTTCATCACATG
ATTTGACATCCCACTTCATTTTGACATCCCATCTACTAGATTTAGCGCTCCAGCTGACGTACTTGACAAA
CTCCAAAACACTTTCATCTCTCAAGACCAAATTGAAAGTATTCCAAGCAGGTGGATCATTAATCAATACT
GAATCACCACTGTCATCCGCACGATAAACAGAAGCGTCTTCAACGTCTTCCTTTAAGTATTGCTTATCAT
CTTCGTCGTCGTCCATCATGTACAATTCGTAACCACCAAGCTCTCCGGATTCCCAACCGGCAGAAGGTGT
CAAGCACAAAGTACCTTCCAAGACAGCATCGATTATATCTGGATTGCTTTTCAAAAGTTCATTAAAGCGA
CATTTGGTGGCCAATGTGAAATCCATTCCTGGCCTAAACCTTCTAATAAGGATTTGCTCACTGACTGGGC
ACAAAGAAGTTAGAAGAGCTAGGTATTTCTTGAAAATTGTGCTCTTGTGAAATACAGCTAGGTCAATCAA
CGCCTAATTCTGCATCAAAATTGTTTTCCCTACTATTTCCGGAAACG
