>Addgene plasmid #23141 | Tpa1(273-644) | addgene partial sequence | sequence record 29110 | 23141 with T7
AATTTTGTTTAACTTTAAGAAGGAGATATACATATGCAGATTGAATCTAATGTCCTAGAAGATTTTGAAT
TTCCAAAGGACGAGAGAAATATTTTATCATTTCATGAAGTGAAGCACTTTGAAAAAATGCTCAAGGGCGA
TGCTGGCGCAAAAACTGATAACACACCTAAAGAATCTATGACTAGTGTGATTTCTGATTCGGTTAAGTTG
TCTGAAGCCGAGTTCACCTATCTATCTCAATACATCTCTCCTGAACATTTAAGCTCGAAAGGTATCGAAA
AACTACAAAAGCAGTTTGTTGAGAACTCTTCTCTACAAATTGAGTCGTTTTTAAATGACGATAAATCAGA
ATTGTTAAAGAAGGTTATCAAACAAAAAGAGTTGGAACAGGAATGTCCTTATCATTCAAAAGATGTGAAA
GCTCCGTGGAAAACGGCTATTCCTCCACACAAAGCCCGTTATTTGTACATCGACGGTAAGGAATACCGTA
ATTTCCAAACAGAAGCTGATATTCTTGAGGCGCTGAATAACAATGATTTGCCAAACTTTCAGTTTACTAA
GGACGCAATTAAAATTATCTCCGATGCTTCCGGAAATAGTAGNNNAACAATTTTGATGCAGAATTAGCGT
TGATTGACCTAGCTGTATTTCNCACAGAGAGCACAATTTTCAAGAAATACCTAGCTCTTCTAACTTCTTT
GTGCCCAGTCAGTGAGCAAATCCTTATTAGAAGG
