[The description below was written by a language model from this plasmid's Addgene catalogue record.]
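Description:
Tpa1(273-644) is a bacterial expression plasmid built on the pET21a(+) backbone (5443 bp without insert) that carries a truncated form of the Saccharomyces cerevisiae TPA1 gene (YER049W). The 1116 bp insert encodes only the C-terminal domain of Tpa1, residues 273 to 644, with amino acids 1-272 deleted. It was cloned by restriction digestion between the NdeI and XhoI sites, both of which remain intact, so the fragment can be excised or swapped. This cloning arrangement places the coding sequence in frame with the backbone-encoded C-terminal His tag, which allows purification of the protein by immobilised metal affinity chromatography. The plasmid confers ampicillin resistance and is listed as high copy, with DH5alpha given as the propagation strain.

No feature table is provided, so the regulatory elements are not itemised. However, pET21a(+) vectors generally drive expression from a T7 promoter under lac operator control, which is consistent with the T7 primer listed for sequencing. Protein production from such vectors therefore requires a host that supplies T7 RNA polymerase, rather than the cloning strain used for maintenance.

The depositor notes a mutation in the insert that produces an N565D substitution. Its functional effect is not characterised in the record, though the residue is stated not to be part of the active site. The associated publication reports the crystal structure of Tpa1, a component of the messenger ribonucleoprotein complex. This suggests the construct was made for recombinant production of the isolated C-terminal domain for structural or biochemical study.
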