Addgene plasmid #23141: Tpa1(273-644)
Depositing lab: SeWon Suh. Depositing organization: Seoul National University. Publication: Crystal structure of Tpa1 from Saccharomyces cerevisiae, a component of the messenger ribonucleoprotein complex. Kim HS, Kim HL, Kim KH, Kim DJ, Lee SJ, Yoon JY, Yoon HJ, Lee HY, Park SB, Kim SJ, Lee JY, Suh SW. Nucleic Acids Res. 2010 Apr;38(6):2099-110. doi: 10.1093/nar/gkp1151. Epub 2009 Dec 29. PubMed 20040577.
Backbone
  Vector backbone: pET21a(+)
  Backbone size w/o insert (bp): 5443
  Vector type: Bacterial Expression
Growth in bacteria
  Bacterial resistance: Ampicillin, 100 μg/mL
  Growth temperature: 37°C
  Growth strain: DH5alpha
  Copy number: High Copy
Gene/Insert
  Gene/Insert name: Tpa1 C-terminal domain (alt name: Tpa1 CTD)
  Species: S. cerevisiae (budding yeast)
  Insert size (bp): 1116
  Mutation: deleted amino acids 1-272
  Entrez Gene: TPA1 (a.k.a. YER049W)
  Tag / fusion protein: His (C terminal on backbone)
  Cloning method: Restriction Enzyme; 5′ cloning site NdeI (not destroyed); 3′ cloning site XhoI (not destroyed)
  Sequencing primers: 5′ T7
Terms and licenses: Academic/Nonprofit Terms; Industry Terms: Not Available to Industry
Depositor comments: This construct has a mutation causing N565D in the aa sequence. The depositor does know the effect of this mutation. However, it is not part of the active site.
How to cite: Tpa1(273-644) was a gift from SeWon Suh (Addgene plasmid # 23141 ; http://n2t.net/addgene:23141 ; RRID:Addgene_23141)
